Addgene plasmid #240683: pREC1010-Abe1
Purpose: RSF1010 origin of replication plasmid containing Abe1 recombitron with a SapI flanked stuffer in the ncRNA expressed by Pm promoter
Depositing lab: Seth Shipman. Depositing organization: J. David Gladstone Institutes. Publication: Genome editing of phylogenetically distinct bacteria using cross-species retron-mediated recombineering. Gonzalez-Delgado A, Bonillo-Lopez L, Johnson MS, Knodlseder N, Ko CC, Lekbach Y, Oh JH, Selvakumar H, Wold MC, Yu Z, Aragon V, Gralnick JA, Guell M, Hatfull GF, Keitz BK, Koskella B, Mutalik VK, van Pijkeren JP, Shipman SL. Nat Biotechnol. 2026 Apr 23. doi: 10.1038/s41587-026-03076-6. PubMed 42026131.
Backbone
  Vector backbone: pORTMAGE-Ec1
  Backbone manufacturer: George Church (Addgene #138474)
  Vector type: Bacterial Expression
Growth in bacteria
  Bacterial resistance: Kanamycin, 50 μg/mL
  Growth temperature: 37°C
  Growth strain: DH5alpha
  Copy number: Low Copy
Gene/Insert
  Gene/Insert name: Abe1 RT, Abe1 ncRNA, CspRecT and EcSSB
  Species: Synthetic
  Insert size (bp): 2670
  Mutation: WT
  Cloning method: Gibson Cloning
Terms and licenses: Academic/Nonprofit Terms; Industry Terms: Not Available to Industry
Depositor comments: Please visit https://doi.org/10.1101/2025.06.16.660010 for bioRxiv preprint.
How to cite: pREC1010-Abe1 was a gift from Seth Shipman (Addgene plasmid # 240683 ; http://n2t.net/addgene:240683 ; RRID:Addgene_240683)
