[The description below was written by a language model from this plasmid's Addgene catalogue record and pLannotate feature annotations shown in this document.]
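Description:
pREC1010-Abe1 is a low-copy, broad-host-range bacterial expression plasmid derived from the pORTMAGE-Ec1 backbone and built for retron-mediated recombineering across diverse bacteria. It replicates from the RSF1010 oriV, supported by the plasmid-encoded RepA, RepB and RepC proteins that this origin requires. This makes replication largely independent of host-specific factors. An incP-type oriT is also annotated, which would allow mobilisation by conjugation when transfer functions are supplied in trans. Selection is by kanamycin through the aphA1 (nptI) gene. A fragment of a chloramphenicol acetyltransferase gene is also detected, but it appears to be a backbone remnant rather than a listed marker.

The payload is a roughly 2.7 kb synthetic "recombitron" cassette comprising the Abe1 retron reverse transcriptase, its Abe1 ncRNA, the single-strand annealing protein CspRecT and the E. coli single-stranded DNA-binding protein (EcSSB). Expression is driven by the Pm promoter, which is activated by the co-encoded XylS regulator in the presence of inducers such as m-toluate or benzoate, and the cassette is followed by a lambda t0 terminator. The automated feature table recognises only ssb and the Pm promoter in this region. The unannotated stretch between them presumably carries the RT, ncRNA and CspRecT, though the table does not map them.

The ncRNA contains a stuffer flanked by SapI sites, so a user-designed editing donor can be inserted by type IIS cloning. In this kind of system the RT reverse-transcribes the ncRNA into single-stranded donor DNA in vivo. CspRecT and SSB then help anneal that DNA into the genome to install the intended edit. The plasmid serves as an entry vector for building such editing constructs.
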