Features (pLannotate 1.2.2; 17 found; start..end, strand, type, name):
    469..1434    +  CDS            XylS: XylS regulator encoded by the Pseudomonas putida TOL plasmid pWWO; xylS; stimulates transcription from the Pm promoter in the presence of aromatic compounds such as m-toluate or benzoate
   1459..1545    +  terminator     rrnB T1 terminator: Escherichia coli rrnB; transcription terminator T1 from the E. coli rrnB gene
   1583..1977    -  rep_origin     RSF1010 oriV: replication origin of the broad-host-range plasmid RSF1010; requires the RSF1010 RepA/B/C proteins for replication (Scholz et al., 1989)
   2032..2060    +  promoter       lac UV5 promoter (fragment): E. coli lac promoter with an "up" mutation
   2084..3055    +  CDS            RSF1010 RepB: replication protein B of the broad-host-range plasmid RSF1010 (Scholz et al., 1989); repB
   3498..3572    +  ncRNA          Plasmid R1162: Accession: RF00043 - R1162-like plasmid antisense RNA
   3566..4405    +  CDS            RSF1010 RepA: replication protein A of the broad-host-range plasmid RSF1010 (Scholz et al., 1989); repA
   4392..5243    +  CDS            RSF1010 RepC (fragment): replication protein C of the broad-host-range plasmid RSF1010 (Scholz et al., 1989); repC
   5254..5362    -  oriT           oriT: incP origin of transfer
   5532..6344    -  CDS            aphA1: KKA1_ECOLX - Also known as nptI. Protein inferred from homology: Swiss-Prot protein existence level 3. Resistance to kanamycin and structurally-related aminoglycosides, including amikacin. From Escherichia coli.
   6476..6570    -  terminator     lambda t0 terminator: transcription terminator from phage lambda
   6581..6605    -  CDS            lacZα (fragment): LacZα fragment of β-galactosidase; lacZ fragment
   6613..6642    -  misc_feature   MCS (fragment): pUC18/19 multiple cloning site
   6646..7179    -  CDS            ssb: SSB_ECOLI - Also known as exrB, lexC. Experimental evidence at protein level: Swiss-Prot protein existence level 1. Plays an important role in DNA replication, recombination and repair. Binds to ssDNA and to an array of partner proteins to recruit them to their sites of action during DNA metabolism. Acts as a sliding platform that migrates on DNA via reptation. SSB or its 10 C-terminal amino acids stimulates the ATPase activity of RadD (PubMed:27519413). From Escherichia coli (strain K12).
   9333..9413    -  promoter       Pm promoter: The bacterial Pm promoter is activated by XylS in the presence of benzoate or m-toluate (Marqués et al., 1999).
   9425..9685    +  CDS            YPRA_ECOLX (fragment): Protein predicted: Swiss-Prot protein existence level 4. From Escherichia coli.
   9647..208     -  CDS            CmR (fragment) (across the origin): chloramphenicol acetyltransferase; cat; confers resistance to chloramphenicol
>Addgene plasmid #240683 | pREC1010-Abe1 | addgene full sequence | sequence record 482346 | Addgene NGS Result
ACTCCAGAGCGATGAAAACGTTTCAGTTTGCTCATGGAAAACGGTGTAACAAGGGTGAACACTATCCCAT
ATCACCAGCTCACCGTCTTTCATTGCCATACGTAATTACGGATGAGCATTCATCAGGCGGGCAAGAATGT
GAATAAAGGCCGGATAAAACTTGTGCTTATTTTTCTTTACGGTCTTTAAAAAGGCCGTAATATCCAGCAG
ATCCCCTTTATCCGCCAATTCGTCGCCCCATGCCCCGACAGCACGAACTTCTGGTGTTCTCGCTTCTTAA
AAAGAACGTCTTCGTTCTGCTTGGCGTTATTTTTGCTTGGAAAAGTGGTCACTGATTGCAAAAAGGATGG
CGCAACGTGGCAATGGGGGTAACCCGTATACGCATCACGTCGAGATGCATTTTCATCGACTTGGCGCCTT
TCTACATCACACCAAGCAGCCCACATTAAAATAAGAGAACCGTGAACTATGGATTTTTGCTTATTGAACG
AGAAAAGTCAGATCTTCGTCCACGCCGAGCCCTATGCAGTCTCCGATTATGTTAACCAGTATGTCGGTAC
GCACTCTATTCGCCTGCCCAAGGGCGGGCGCCCGGCAGGCAGGCTGCACCACAGAATCTTCGGATGCCTC
GATCTGTGTCGAATCAGCTACGGCGGTAGCGTGAGGGTAATCTCGCCTGGATTAGAGACCTGTTATCATC
TGCAAATAATACTCAAAGGCCATTGCCTGTGGCGTGGCCATGGCCAGGAGCACTATTTTGCGCCGGGCGA
ACTATTGCTGCTCAATCCGGATGACCAAGCCGACCTGACCTATTCAGAAGATTGCGAGAAATTTATCGTT
AAATTGCCCTCAGTGGTCCTTGATCGGGCGTGCAGTGACAACAATTGGCACAAGCCGAGGGAGGGTATCC
GTTTCGCCGCGCGACACAATCTCCAGCAACTCGATGGCTTTATCAATCTACTCGGGTTAGTTTGTGACGA
AGCGGAACATACAAAGTCGATGCCTCGGGTCCAAGAGCACTATGCGGGGATCATCGCTTCCAAGCTGCTC
GAAATGCTGGGCAGCAATGTCAGCCGTGAAATTTTCAGCAAAGGTAACCCGTCTTTCGAGCGAGTCGTTC
AATTCATTGAGGAGAATCTCAAACGGAATATCAGCCTTGAGCGGTTAGCGGAGCTGGCGATGATGAGTCC
ACGCTCGCTCTACAATTTGTTCGAGAAGCACGCCGGCACCACGCCGAAGAACTACATCCGCAACCGCAAG
CTCGAAAGCATCCGCGCCTGCTTGAACGATCCCAGTGCCAATGTGCGTAGTATAACTGAGATAGCCCTAG
ACTACGGCTTCTTACATTTGGGACGCTTCGCTGAAAACTATAGGAGCGCGTTCGGCGAGTTGCCTTCCGA
CACCCTGCGTCAATGCAAAAAGGAAGTGGCTTGATTACGAACGTTTAATTAAAGGCATCAAATAAAACGA
AAGGCTCAGTCGAAAGACTGGGCCTTTCGTTTTATCTGTTGTTTGTCGGTGAACGCTCTCCTGAGTAGGA
CAAATCCGCCGCCCTAGACAGCTGGGCGCGCCCTAACTGTCACGAACCCCTGCAATAACTGTCACGCCCC
CCTGCAATAACTGTCACGAACCCCTGCAATAACTGTCACGCCCCCAAACCTGCAAACCCAGCAGGGGCGG
GGGCTGGCGGGGTGTTGGAAAAATCCATCCATGATTATCTAAGAATAATCCACTAGGCGCGGTTATCAGC
GCCCTTGTGGGGCGCTGCTGCCCTTGCCCAATATGCCCGGCCAGAGGCCGGATAGCTGGTCTATTCGCTG
CGCTAGGCTACACACCGCCCCACCGCTGCGCGGCAGGGGGAAAGGCGGGCAAAGCCCGCTAAACCCCACA
CCAAACCCCGCAGAAATACGCTGGAGCGCTTTTAGCCGCTTTAGCGGCCTTTCCCCCTACCCGAAGGGTG
GGGGCGCGTGTGCAGCCCCGCAGGGCCTGTCTCGGTCGATCATTCAGCCCGGCTCATCCTTCGGATCTAG
CTACACTTTATGCTTCCGGCTCGTATAATGTGTGGGAATCGCTTGGTGGCCCGATGAAGAACGACAGGAC
TTTGCAGGCCATAGGCCGACAGCTCAAGGCCATGGGCTGTGAGCGCTTCGATATCGGCGTCAGGGACGCC
ACCACCGGCCAGATGATGAACCGGGAATGGTCAGCCGCCGAAGTGCTCCAGAACACGCCATGGCTCAAGC
GGATGAATGCCCAGGGCAATGACGTGTATATCAGGCCCGCCGAGCAGGAGCGGCATGGTCTGGTGCTGGT
GGACGACCTCAGCGAGTTTGACCTGGATGACATGAAAGCCGAGGGCCGGGAGCCTGCCCTGGTAGTGGAA
ACCAGCCCGAAGAACTATCAGGCATGGGTCAAGGTGGCCGACGCCGCAGGCGGTGAACTTCGGGGGCAGA
TTGCCCGGACGCTGGCCAGCGAGTACGACGCCGACCCGGCCAGCGCCGACAGCCGCCACTATGGCCGCTT
GGCGGGCTTCACCAACCGCAAGGACAAGCACACCACCCGCGCCGGTTATCAGCCGTGGGTGCTGCTGCGT
GAATCCAAGGGCAAGACCGCCACCGCTGGCCCGGCGCTGGTGCAGCAGGCTGGCCAGCAGATCGAGCAGG
CCCAGCGGCAGCAGGAGAAGGCCCGCAGGCTGGCCAGCCTCGAACTGCCCGAGCGGCAGCTTAGCCGCCA
CCGGCGCACGGCGCTGGACGAGTACCGCAGCGAGATGGCCGGGCTGGTCAAGCGCTTCGGTGATGACCTC
AGCAAGTGCGACTTTATCGCCGCGCAGAAGCTGGCCAGCCGGGGCCGCAGTGCCGAGGAAATCGGCAAGG
CCATGGCCGAGGCCAGCCCAGCGCTGGCAGAGCGCAAGCCCGGCCACGAAGCGGATTACATCGAGCGCAC
CGTCAGCAAGGTCATGGGTCTGCCCAGCGTCCAGCTTGCGCGGGCCGAGCTGGCACGGGCACCGGCACCC
CGCCAGCGAGGCATGGACAGGGGCGGGCCAGATTTCAGCATGTAGTGCTTGCGTTGGTACTCACGCCTGT
TATACTATGAGTACTCACGCACAGAAGGGGGTTTTATGGAATACGAAAAAAGCGCTTCAGGGTCGGTCTA
CCTGATCAAAAGTGACAAGGGCTATTGGTTGCCCGGTGGCTTTGGTTATACGTCAAACAAGGCCGAGGCT
GGCCGCTTTTCAGTCGCTGATATGGCCAGCCTTAACCTTGACGGCTGCACCTTGTCCTTGTTCCGCGAAG
ACAAGCCTTTCGGCCCCGGCAAGTTTCTCGGTGACTGATATGAAAGACCAAAAGGACAAGCAGACCGGCG
ACCTGCTGGCCAGCCCTGACGCTGTACGCCAAGCGCGATATGCCGAGCGCATGAAGGCCAAAGGGATGCG
TCAGCGCAAGTTCTGGCTGACCGACGACGAATACGAGGCGCTGCGCGAGTGCCTGGAAGAACTCAGAGCG
GCGCAGGGCGGGGGTAGTGACCCCGCCAGCGCCTAACCACCAACTGCCTGCAAAGGAGGCAATCAATGGC
TACCCATAAGCCTATCAATATTCTGGAGGCGTTCGCAGCAGCGCCGCCACCGCTGGACTACGTTTTGCCC
AACATGGTGGCCGGTACGGTCGGGGCGCTGGTGTCGCCCGGTGGTGCCGGTAAATCCATGCTGGCCCTGC
AACTGGCCGCACAGATTGCAGGCGGGCCGGATCTGCTGGAGGTGGGCGAACTGCCCACCGGCCCGGTGAT
CTACCTGCCCGCCGAAGACCCGCCCACCGCCATTCATCACCGCCTGCACGCCCTTGGGGCGCACCTCAGC
GCCGAGGAACGGCAAGCCGTGGCTGACGGCCTGCTGATCCAGCCGCTGATCGGCAGCCTGCCCAACATCA
TGGCCCCGGAGTGGTTCGACGGCCTCAAGCGCGCCGCCGAGGGCCGCCGCCTGATGGTGCTGGACACGCT
GCGCCGGTTCCACATCGAGGAAGAAAACGCCAGCGGCCCCATGGCCCAGGTCATCGGTCGCATGGAGGCC
ATCGCCGCCGATACCGGGTGCTCTATCGTGTTCCTGCACCATGCCAGCAAGGGCGCGGCCATGATGGGCG
CAGGCGACCAGCAGCAGGCCAGCCGGGGCAGCTCGGTACTGGTCGATAACATCCGCTGGCAGTCCTACCT
GTCGAGCATGACCAGCGCCGAGGCCGAGGAATGGGGTGTGGACGACGACCAGCGCCGGTTCTTCGTCCGC
TTCGGTGTGAGCAAGGCCAACTATGGCGCACCGTTCGCTGATCGGTGGTTCAGGCGGCATGACGGCGGGG
TGCTCAAGCCCGCCGTGCTGGAGAGGCAGCGCAAGAGCAAGGGGGTGCCCCGTGGTGAAGCCTAAGAACA
AGCACAGCCTCAGCCACGTCCGGCACGACCCGGCGCACTGTCTGGCCCCCGGCCTGTTCCGTGCCCTCAA
GCGGGGCGAGCGCAAGCGCAGCAAGCTGGACGTGACGTATGACTACGGCGACGGCAAGCGGATCGAGTTC
AGCGGCCCGGAGCCGCTGGGCGCTGATGATCTGCGCATCCTGCAAGGGCTGGTGGCCATGGCTGGGCCTA
ATGGCCTAGTGCTTGGCCCGGAACCCAAGACCGAAGGCGGACGGCAGCTCCGGCTGTTCCTGGAACCCAA
GTGGGAGGCCGTCACCGCTGATGCCATGGTGGTCAAAGGTAGCTATCGGGCGCTGGCAAAGGAAATCGGG
GCAGAGGTCGATAGTGGTGGGGCGCTCAAGCACATACAGGACTGCATCGAGCGCCTTTGGAAGGTATCCA
TCATCGCCCAGAATGGCCGCAAGCGGCAGGGGTTTCGGCTGCTGTCGGAGTACGCCAGCGACGAGGCGGA
CGGGCGCCTGTACGTGGCCCTGAACCCCTTGATCGCGCAGGCCGTCATGGGTGGCGGCCAGCATGTGCGC
ATCAGCATGGACGAGGTGCGGGCGCTGGACAGCGAAACCGCCCGCCTGCTGCACCAGCGGCTGTGTGGCT
GGATCGACCCCGGCAAAACCGGCAAGGCTTCCATAGATACCTTGTGCGGCTATGTCTGGCCGTCAGAGGC
CAGTGGTTCGACCATGCGCAAGCGCCGCCAGCGGGTGCGCGAGGCGTTGCCGGAGCTGGTCGCGCTGGGC
TGGACGGTAACCGAGTTCGCGGCGGGCAAGTACGACATCACCCGGCCCAAGGCGGCAGGCTGAGGCCGGC
CTACGGCCAGCCTCGCAGAGCAGGATTCCCGTTGAGCACCGCCAGGTGCGAATAAGGGACAGTGAAGAAG
GAACACCCGCTCGCGGGTGGGCCTACTTCACCTATCCTGCCCGGCTGACGCCGTTGGATACACCAAGGAA
AGTCTACACGAACCCTTTGGCAAAATCCTGTATATCGTGCGAAAAAGGATGGATATACCGAAAAAATCGC
TATAATGACCCCGAAGCAGGGTTATGCAGCGGAAAAGGACAACGCGCGGACCGCGGTCCAATTAATTATT
AGAAAAATTCATCCAGCATCAGATGAAATTGCAGTTTGTTCATATCCGGATTATCAATGCCATATTTCTG
AAACAGACGTTTTTGCAGGCTCGGGCTAAATTCGCCCAGGCAGTTCCACAGAATGGCCAGATCCTGATAA
CGATCCGCAATGCCCACACGGCCCACATCAATGCAGCCAATCAGTTTGCCTTCATCGAAAATCAGGTTAT
CCAGGCTAAAATCGCCGTGGGTCACCACGCTATCCGGGCTAAACGGCAGCAGTTTATGCATTTCTTTCCA
CACCTGTTCCACCGGCCAGCCGTTACGTTCATCATCAAAATCGCTCGCATCCACCAGGCCGTTGTTCATA
CGGCTCTGCGCCTGGGCCAGACGAAACACACGATCGCTGTTAAACGGGCAGTTGCACACCGGAATGCTAT
GCAGACGACGCAGAAACACGGCCAGCGCATCCACAATGTTTTCGCCGCTATCCGGATATTCTTCCAGCAC
CTGAAACGCGGTTTTGCCCGGAATCGCGGTGGTCAGCAGCCACGCATCATCCGGGGTGCGAATAAAATGT
TTAATGGTCGGCAGCGGCATAAATTCGGTCAGCCAGTTCAGACGCACCATTTCATCGGTCACATCGTTCG
CCACGCTGCCTTTGCCATGTTTCAGAAACAGTTCCGGCGCATCCGGTTTGCCATACAGACGATAAATGGT
CGCGCCGCTCTGACCCACGTTATCACGCGCCCATTTATAGCCATACAGATCCGCATCCATGTTGCTGTTC
AGACGCGGACGGCTACAGCTCGTTTCACGCTGAATATGGCTCATAACACCCCTTGTATTACTGTTTATGT
AAGCAGACAGTTTTATTGTTCATGATGATATATTTTTATCTTGTGCAATGTAACATCAGAGATTTTGAGA
CACAAATTTAAATCGTAATTATTGGGGACCCCTGGATTCTCACCAATAAAAAACGCCCGGCGGCAACCGA
GCGTTCTGAACAAATCCAGATGGAGTTCTGAGGTCATTACTGGATCTATCAACAGGAGTCCAAGACTAGT
CGCCAGGGTTTTCCCAGTCACGACGCGGCCGCAAGCTTGCATGCCTGCAGGTCGACTCTAGATCAGAACG
GAATGTCATCATCAAAGTCCATCGGCGGCTCGTTAGACGGCGCTGCCGGAGCGGACTGCTGCGGGCGAGA
CTGCGCGCCGCCGCTGAACTGATTGCCACCCTGCGGCTGCTGAGGCTGACCCCAACCGCCCTGCGGCTGA
CCACCACCGATATTACCACCTGCCGGAGCGCCACCACCCTGACGACCACCCAGCATCTGCATGGTGCCGC
CAACGTTCACCACGACTTCTGTGGTGTAGCGATCCTGACCGGATTGATCGGTCCATTTACGGGTACGCAG
CTGACCTTCGATATAAACCTGAGAACCTTTACGCAGATATTCGCTGGCCACTTCTGCCAGTTTGCCGAAC
AGCACAACGCGGTGCCATTCAGTCTGCTCTTTCATCTCGCCGGTCGCTTTATCACGCCAGGATTCGGAAG
TAGCCAGCGTAATGTTGGCAACTGCGCCACCATTTGGCATGTAGCGTACTTCCGGGTCCTGACCCAGATT
ACCAACGAGAATAACCTTGTTTACGCCTCTGCTGGCCATGTGTATTCTCCTGGATCCTTAAAACACCTCG
CCCTCGTCAACAACCTCATACTCCGCTTCCACAGCTGGCGCAGCCATTTCTTCCTCCATCCAAGCGCGAG
CACGGCGAGCTTGCTGCTCGGTCATAGAGTGCATGCCTTCAGCGCCCACCGCACCACAAACAGCAGTCAT
ACCCTCAGCCGGAGTGATGCCGAAGTGTTCGCAATATGGCTTGAAGAGTTCGCGGATTGGCTGGAGATCC
ACTGGTTGCTCCGCCTGAGCGCGCACCTGTTCTGGCTGTTGCGCTTGATCCATTTCCTCCGCAGCGTACA
TGCCCTGAAAAGTGTCCGGGAACGCGAGGCGCCAAGCAGCAGCCTTCGCGCATTTTTCGATCATAACACC
CGGCATTTTCGCCCAATTAGATTTGCCGGTGGAATAGTCGTCGAGCGCCACCTCAGCATACGCAGTCTCG
CGGCCATCCTTAAAGCGAACTTCCGCCCAACCACCGATGAGCTCCTCACCCGCCTTTTTGTAGCACGCAG
CACCACGTTTATGCACAACATCACCGTCACGCAGAACAACCACACCAGATTTGATACCATCATAGTTAGC
ATCACGACACGCGCGACGGTTAAAAACTTGATAGGAAGTAATCATAGAAGCTGGAGCACCGCCGTATTTC
ACCAGGTAAGCGTCTTTCACAAACGGATTCAGACGTTGAGTCTGACAGAGTTGCAGAAAGAGGCCCACCT
CTTTTTCAGTAGCGTTCTCACAGATATAACGGCGAACATCGTCTGGAGTAACTTGAACCGCCAGGCCAGA
GTCGTCAGTGAACTTCACGATTTGGTTCATTCCAAACCTCCTTAAAGTTAAACAAAATTATTTCGATCGA
GTGCGGCCGCGGATCATGCAGGTGGCGTGGGAGCCTCATACTAAGCAAAGCCTCAAGTTGCTTTCGCATT
GCACCGTGGAGGGGGTGAAGAGCTATTCGTAAGGGACAGGTTGAAGCTACAACGGCTCACACTCGCTCTT
CACTTCCTCCACGGTGCCCTTCTTTGGTGGGTCTTGGCAGAACGGGCATGATACACACCCTCGCCTGAGG
CTCCCACATCACCTGCTCTAGCCTCATATGAACGGTACTACGGACCAAAAAGATTTTCCACCTCGATATT
GTCAGCAGCTACTCGCCGGTCAACATCGGCAGCATATGATAGGTGACCATTAACCTTGCTGAGGTTTTTA
GTCAACTTTCCGTGAGCGGCAAGATGACGGTAGGCGCGTAGCTTATTACGATAACCCTTAGTAAGTTTTG
GCGTTCCCGTATGAACCAAAAGCCCATGAACTTTCAGGCGAGCAGGACTAACGGATAATTTTGTTTTCCC
TGGTGCTAGCTCCCATGGTGATGCATGGAAAACACCAGCAACATCGTCCGTCAAGCCTGACGGAACCTCA
GCACTCCCCGAAAATGTTACATCGTCAGCATATCTTGTGTAATTGCACCCATATTTTTCTGCAACCCTGA
GTAGCTGCTTATCAAGATCATCTGCACATATGTTAGACAACACTGGACTGGCTGGAGACCCTTGAGCAAG
CCCACCTCTAAAACAGCACAGACTTGATACCAAAGCGGCTTGGTCGTGATTGTATCCGAGCCGCTGCAAG
CACTCTTTAACATAAATGCTAGGTGTAGATGGGAAAAATTCTTGAATATCACAAGAGAATACCCATTTAG
CATTTTTATGCTTGATAGCAGCGTCAATATAGGTGCGTCCGGCAACAAACCCATATACGCAATCAGCCGG
CCTCCATGCGTCTGCAAGCCGAACAGACAGCCATTTCTGAAAAATTTTCAGTACCACCCTTGGGGCATGA
ATCTCACGCTGCCCATTCCCTTTGGGTATATTAAATGTCCTGTAATACCTATGGGGCTTATTTATAATTG
CCCAGACTATCCCAGGGTTCACCCCAAAAATGGCGGCAACAACAGATCCAGAAACAACCGGCGGCAAATT
TAGCGCGGCAAGTCGATTAACTTCCTGCAATTCAGTATCTGTGATCTCGCCTTCTAGCGATTTAATAAAA
TCGCTAAGCGTCGGAAAAACCACATAGGGATTGGAAAAGAAATAGGGTGGGAGCCTCATATGTATATCTC
CTTCGAATTCGGATCCTAGAGGTTGCATAAAGCCTAAGGGGTAGGCCTTACTAGAGATAGCCATTTTTTG
CACTCCTGTATCCGCTTCTTGCAAGGCTGGACTTATCCCTATCAAACCGGACACTGCACTTTATGCTGGT
TATGCTGGCTGCATGGGGCATTAGTTGGGGAGCCAGATTTGTCATGGAGCAGGCCGTTCTGCTTTATGGA
TCAGGAAAAAACTATTTGTTCTTCAGTCATGGTACTGTTCTGATGTACCTGCTGTGTGTTTTCCTGGTAT
ACCGCCGTTGGATAGCTCCGCTACCGGTCGTTGGTCAGATCAAGCTAATTCCCATGCATGGTGAAAACGG
GGGCGAAGAAGTTGTCCATATTGGCCACGTTTAAATCAAAACTGGTGAAACTCACCCAGGGATTGGCTGA
GACGAAAAACATATTCTCAATAAACCCTTTAGGGAAATAGGCCAGGTTTTCACCGTAACACGCCACATCT
TGCGAATATATGTGTAGAAACTGCCGGAAATCGTCGTGGTATTC
